Addgene plasmid #162961: C514-E42: attB5r-RU5u-Strep2-nostop-attB1r
Purpose: Gateway attB5r/attB1r entry clone for generation of N-terminal Strep2-tagged fusion proteins
Depositing lab: Dominic Esposito. Depositing organization: National Cancer Institute (NCI). Publication: Combinatorial assembly of clone libraries using site-specific recombination. Wall VE, Garvey LA, Mehalko JL, Procter LV, Esposito D. Methods Mol Biol. 2014;1116:193-208. doi: 10.1007/978-1-62703-764-8_14. PubMed 24395366.
Backbone
  Vector backbone: pDonr235
  Vector type: Synthetic Biology
Growth in bacteria
  Bacterial resistance: Spectinomycin, 50 μg/mL
  Growth temperature: 37°C
  Growth strain: DH5alpha
  Copy number: High Copy
Gene/Insert
  Gene/Insert name: Strep2 purification tag with upstream HTLV RU5 5' UTR
  Species: Synthetic
  Cloning method: Gateway Cloning
Terms and licenses: Academic/Nonprofit Terms; Industry Terms: Not Available to Industry
How to cite: C514-E42: attB5r-RU5u-Strep2-nostop-attB1r was a gift from Dominic Esposito (Addgene plasmid # 162961 ; http://n2t.net/addgene:162961 ; RRID:Addgene_162961)
