[The description below was written by a language model from this plasmid's Addgene catalogue record and pLannotate feature annotations shown in this document.]
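Description:
C514-E42: attB5r-RU5u-Strep2-nostop-attB1r is a Gateway entry clone built in the pDonr235 backbone and intended as a modular part for multisite (combinatorial) Gateway assembly rather than as an expression vector in its own right. It is a small plasmid of about 3 kb that is propagated in E. coli from a high-copy ColE1/pUC-type origin. Selection is with spectinomycin through the aadA (SmR) aminoglycoside adenylyltransferase gene. Upstream of this gene lie fragments of a class 1 integron Pc promoter and of a gentamicin resistance gene, which appear to be remnants of the marker's origin. The rrnB T1 and T2 terminators in the backbone insulate the cloning region from read-through transcription, and a T7 promoter and a fragment of the pUC multiple cloning site lie just outside the cassette.

The insert is synthetic and sits between two Gateway recombination sites, which the automated annotation calls attR5 and attR1, consistent with the attB5r/attB1r origin given in the name. It consists of the RU5 portion of the HTLV-1 5' LTR, used here as a 5' untranslated leader, followed by a Strep2 (Strep-tag II) affinity purification tag that lacks a stop codon. The tag itself is not annotated in the feature table, but there is a short unannotated gap between the LTR segment and the downstream recombination site where it would be expected to lie. No promoter driving the cassette is recorded. In an LR reaction, this element is combined with other entry clones, and the attB1 junction then joins the open-ended tag in frame to a gene of interest, yielding N-terminally Strep2-tagged fusion proteins.
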