Features (pLannotate 1.2.2; 11 found; start..end, strand, type, name):
     44..165     -  protein_bind   attR5: mutant version of attR; recombination site for the Gateway® LR reaction LR Clonase™
    171..439     +  LTR            5' LTR (truncated): truncated 5' long terminal repeat (LTR) from human T-cell leukemia virus (HTLV) type 1
    479..603     +  protein_bind   attR1: mutant version of attR; recombination site for the Gateway® LR reaction LR Clonase™
    676..694     -  promoter       T7 promoter: promoter for bacteriophage T7 RNA polymerase
    764..786     +  misc_feature   MCS (fragment): pUC18/19 multiple cloning site
    878..901     +  promoter       Pc promoter (fragment): intI1 (promoter lies within the coding sequence); class 1 integron promoter
   1077..1133    +  CDS            GmR (fragment): gentamycin acetyltransferase; aacC1; confers resistance to gentamycin
   1140..1931    +  CDS            SmR: aminoglycoside adenylyltransferase (Murphy, 1985); aadA; confers resistance to spectinomycin and streptomycin
   2024..2612    +  rep_origin     ori: high-copy-number ColE1/pMB1/pBR322/pUC origin of replication
   2747..2774    -  terminator     rrnB T2 terminator: transcription terminator T2 from the E. coli rrnB gene
   2906..2949    +  terminator     rrnB T1 terminator: Escherichia coli rrnB; transcription terminator T1 from the E. coli rrnB gene
>Addgene plasmid #162961 | C514-E42: attB5r-RU5u-Strep2-nostop-attB1r | addgene full sequence | sequence record 330932 | Addgene NGS Result
AGCTCGAATTCTACAGTCACTAATACCATCTAAGTAGTTGATTCATAGTGACTGCATATGTTGTGTTTTA
CAGTATTATGTAGTCTGTTTTTTATGCAAAATCTAATTTAATATATTGATATTTATATCATTTTACGTTT
CTCGTTCAACTTTTGTATACAAAGTGGCGAGGGGCTCGCATCTCTCCTTCACGCGCCCGCCGCCCTACCT
GAGGCCGCCATCCACGCCGGTTGAGTCGCGTTCTGCCGCCTCCCGCCTGTGGTGCCTCCTGAACTGCGTC
CGCCGTCTAGGTAAGTTTAAAGCTCAGGTCGAGACCGGGCCTTTGTCCGGCGCTCCCTTGGAGCCTACCT
AGACTCAGCCGGCTCTCCACGCTTTGCCTGACCCTGCTTGCTCAACTCTACGTCTTTGTTTCGTTTTCTG
TTCTGCGCCGTTACAGATCACCATGGGATCCTGGAGCCATCCGCAATTCGAAAAAGGCACAACTTTGTAC
AAAAAAGTTGAACGAGAAACGTAAAATGATATAAATATCAATATATTAAATTAGATTTTGCATAAAAAAC
AGACTACATAATACTGTAAAACACAACATATGCAGTCACTATGAACCAACTACTTAGATGGTATTAGTGA
CCTGTAGAATTCGAGCTCTAGAGCTGCAGGGCGGCCGCGATATCCCCTATAGTGAGTCGTATTACATGGT
CATAGCTGTTTCCTGGCAGCTCTGGCCCGTGTCTCAAAATCTCTGATGTTACATTGCACAAGATCGGTAC
CCGGGGATCCTCTAGACCAGCCAGGACAGAAATGCCTCGACTTCGCTGCTACCCAAGGTTGCCGGGTGAC
GCACACCGTGGAAACGGATGAAGGCACGAACCCAGTGGACATAAGCCTGTTCGGTTCGTAAGCTGTAATG
CAAGTAGCGTATGCGCTCACGCAACTGGTCCAGAACCTTGACCGAACGCAGCGGTGGTAACGGCGCAGTG
GCGGTTTTCATGGCTTGTTATGACTGTTTTTTTGGGGTACAGTCTATGCCTCGGGCATCCAAGCAGCAAG
CGCGTTACGCCGTGGGTCGATGTTTGATGTTATGGAGCAGCAACGATGTTACGCAGCAGGGCAGTCGCCC
TAAAACAAAGTTAAACATTATGAGGGAAGCGGTGATCGCCGAAGTATCGACTCAACTATCAGAGGTAGTT
GGCGTCATCGAGCGCCATCTCGAACCGACGTTGCTGGCCGTACATTTGTACGGCTCCGCAGTGGATGGCG
GCCTGAAGCCACACAGTGATATTGATTTGCTGGTTACGGTGACCGTAAGGCTTGATGAAACAACGCGGCG
AGCTTTGATCAACGACCTTTTGGAAACTTCGGCTTCCCCTGGAGAGAGCGAGATTCTCCGCGCTGTAGAA
GTCACCATTGTTGTGCACGACGACATCATTCCGTGGCGTTATCCAGCTAAGCGCGAACTGCAATTTGGAG
AATGGCAGCGCAATGACATTCTTGCAGGTATCTTCGAGCCAGCCACGATCGACATTGATCTGGCTATCTT
GCTGACAAAAGCAAGAGAACATAGCGTTGCCTTGGTAGGTCCAGCGGCGGAGGAACTCTTTGATCCGGTT
CCTGAACAGGATCTATTTGAGGCGCTAAATGAAACCTTAACGCTATGGAACTCGCCGCCCGACTGGGCTG
GCGATGAGCGAAATGTAGTGCTTACGTTGTCCCGCATTTGGTACAGCGCAGTAACCGGCAAAATCGCGCC
GAAGGATGTCGCTGCCGACTGGGCAATGGAGCGCCTGCCGGCCCAGTATCAGCCCGTCATACTTGAAGCT
AGACAGGCTTATCTTGGACAAGAAGAAGATCGCTTGGCCTCGCGCGCAGATCAGTTGGAAGAATTTGTCC
ACTACGTGAAAGGCGAGATCACCAAGGTAGTCGGCAAATAACCCTCGAGCCACCCATGACCAAAATCCCT
TAACGTGAGTTACGCGTCGTTCCACTGAGCGTCAGACCCCGTAGAAAAGATCAAAGGATCTTCTTGAGAT
CCTTTTTTTCTGCGCGTAATCTGCTGCTTGCAAACAAAAAAACCACCGCTACCAGCGGTGGTTTGTTTGC
CGGATCAAGAGCTACCAACTCTTTTTCCGAAGGTAACTGGCTTCAGCAGAGCGCAGATACCAAATACTGT
TCTTCTAGTGTAGCCGTAGTTAGGCCACCACTTCAAGAACTCTGTAGCACCGCCTACATACCTCGCTCTG
CTAATCCTGTTACCAGTGGCTGCTGCCAGTGGCGATAAGTCGTGTCTTACCGGGTTGGACTCAAGACGAT
AGTTACCGGATAAGGCGCAGCGGTCGGGCTGAACGGGGGGTTCGTGCACACAGCCCAGCTTGGAGCGAAC
GACCTACACCGAACTGAGATACCTACAGCGTGAGCTATGAGAAAGCGCCACGCTTCCCGAAGGGAGAAAG
GCGGACAGGTATCCGGTAAGCGGCAGGGTCGGAACAGGAGAGCGCACGAGGGAGCTTCCAGGGGGAAACG
CCTGGTATCTTTATAGTCCTGTCGGGTTTCGCCACCTCTGACTTGAGCGTCGATTTTTGTGATGCTCGTC
AGGGGGGCGGAGCCTATGGAAAAACGCCAGCAACGCGGCCTTTTTACGGTTCCTGGCCTTTTGCTGGCCT
TTTGCTCACATGTTCTTTCCTGCGTTATCCCCTGATTCTGTGGATAACCGTATTACCGCTAGCCAGGAAG
AGTTTGTAGAAACGCAAAAAGGCCATCCGTCAGGATGGCCTTCTGCTTAGTTTGATGCCTGGCAGTTTAT
GGCGGGCGTCCTGCCCGCCACCCTCCGGGCCGTTGCTTCACAACGTTCAAATCCGCTCCCGGCGGATTTG
TCCTACTCAGGAGAGCGTTCACCGACAAACAACAGATAAAACGAAAGGCCCAGTCTTCCGACTGAGCCTT
TCGTTTTATTTGATGCCTGGCAGTTCCCTACTCTCGCGTTAACGCTACCATGG
